>Addgene plasmid #173855 | pPBbsr2-EKARrEV-NLS | addgene full sequence | sequence record 429291 | Addgene NGS Result
CTAAATTGTAAGCGTTAATATTTTGTTAAAATTCGCGTTAAATTTTTGTTAAATCAGCTCATTTTTTAAC
CAATAGGCCGAAATCGGCAAAATCCCTTATAAATCAAAAGAATAGACCGAGATAGGGT
[37 nt withheld, positions 129-165]
AAAGAACGTGGACTCCAACGTCAAAGG
[49 nt withheld, positions 193-241]
T
[91 nt withheld, positions 243-333]
G
[124 nt withheld, positions 335-458]
CCCATTCGCCATTCAGGCTGCGCAACTGTTGGGAAGGGCGATCGGTGCGGGCCTCTTCGCTATTACGCCA
GCTGGCGAAAGGGGGATGTGCTGCAAGGCGATTAAGTTGGGTAACGCCAGGGTTTTCCCAGTCACGACGT
TGTAAAACGACGGCCAGTGAGCGCGCGTAATACGACTCACTATAGGGCGAATTGGGGCGCGCCATTCTAG
ATTAACCCTAGAAAGATAGTCTGCGTAAAATTGACGCATGCATTCTTGAAATATTGCTCTCTCTTTCTAA
ATAGCGCGAATCCGTCGCTGTGCATTTAGGACATCTCAGTCGCCGCTTGGAGCTCCCGTGAGGCGTGCTT
GTCAATGCGGTAAGTGTCACTGATTTTGAACTATAACGACCGCGTGAGTCAAAATGACGCATGATTATCT
TTTACGTGACTTTTAAGATTTAACTCATACGATAATTATATTGTTATTTCATGTTCTACTTACGTGATAA
CTTATTATATATATATTTTCTTGTTATAGATATCAACTAGAATGCTAGCATGGGCCCATCTCGACATTGA
TTATTGACTAGTTATTAATAGTAATCAATTACGGGGTCATTAGTTCATAGCCCATATATGGAGTTCCGCG
TTACATAACTTACGGTAAATGGCCCGCCTGGCTGACCGCCCAACGACCCCCGCCCATTGACGTCAATAAT
GACGTATGTTCCCATAGTAACGCCAATAGGGACTTTCCATTGACGTCAATGGGTGGAGTATTTACGGTAA
ACTGCCCACTTGGCAGTACATCAAGTGTATCATATGCCAAGTACGCCCCCTATTGACGTCAATGACGGTA
AATGGCCCGCCTGGCATTATGCCCAGTACATGACCTTATGGGACTTTCCTACTTGGCAGTACATCTACGT
ATTAGTCATCGCTATTACCATGGTCGAGGTGAGCCCCACGTTCTGCTTCACTCTCCCCATCTCCCCCCCC
CTCCCCACCCCCAATTTTGTATTTATTTATTTTTTAATTATTTTGTGCAGCGATGGGGGCGGGGGGGGGG
GGGGGGGGCGCGCGCCAGGCGGGGCGGGGCGGGGCGAGGGGCGGGGCGGGGCGAGGCGGAGAGGTGCGGC
GGCAGCCAATCAGAGCGGCGCGCTCCGAAAGTTTCCTTTTATGGCGAGGCGGCGGCGGCGGCGGCCCTAT
AAAAAGCGAAGCGCGCGGCGGGCGGGAGTCGCTGCGCGCTGCCTTCGCCCCGTGCCCCGCTCCGCCGCCG
CCTCGCGCCGCCCGCCCCGGCTCTGACTGACCGCGTTACTCCCACAGGTGAGCGGGCGGGACGGCCCTTC
TCCTCCGGGCTGTAATTAGCGCTTGGTTTAATGACGGCTTGTTTCTTTTCTGTGGCTGCGTGAAAGCCTT
GAGGGGCTCCGGGAGGGCCCTTTGTGCGGGGGGAGCGGCTCGGGGGGTGCGTGCGTGTGTGTGTGCGTGG
GGAGCGCCGCGTGCGGCTCCGCGCTGCCCGGCGGCTGTGAGCGCTGCGGGCGCGGCGCGGGGCTTTGTGC
GCTCCGCAGTGTGCGCGAGGGGAGCGCGGCCGGGGGCGGTGCCCCGCGGTGCGGGGGGGGCTGCGAGGGG
AACAAAGGCTGCGTGCGGGGTGTGTGCGTGGGGGGGTGAGCAGGGGGTGTGGGCGCGTCGGTCGGGCTGC
AACCCCCCCTGCACCCCCCTCCCCGAGTTGCTGAGCACGGCCCGGCTTCGGGTGCGGGGCTCCGTACGGG
GCGTGGCGCGGGGCTCGCCGTGCCGGGCGGGGGGTGGCGGCAGGTGGGGGTGCCGGGCGGGGCGGGGCCG
CCTCGGGCCGGGGAGGGCTCGGGGGAGGGGCGCGGCGGCCCCCGGAGCGCCGGCGGCTGTCGAGGCGCGG
CGAGCCGCAGCCATTGCCTTTTATGGTAATCGTGCGAGAGGGCGCAGGGACTTCCTTTGTCCCAAATCTG
TGCGGAGCCGAAATCTGGGAGGCGCCGCCGCACCCCCTCTAGCGGGCGCGGGGCGAAGCGGTGCGGCGCC
GGCAGGAAGGAAATGGGCGGGGAGGGCCTTCGTGCGTCGCCGCGCCGCCGTCCCCTTCTCCCTCTCCAGC
CTCGGGGCTGTCCGCGGGGGGACGGCTGCCTTCGGGGGGGACGGGGCAGGGCGGGGTTCGGCTTCTGGCG
TGTGACCGGCGGCTCTAGAGCCTCTGCTAACCATGTTCATGCCTTCTTCTTTTTCCTACAGCTCCTGGGC
AACGTGCTGGTTATTGTGCTGTCTCATCATTTTGGCAAAGAATTCGCCCTTAGCATGTCTAAAGGTGAAG
AATTATTCACTGGTGTTGTCCCAATTTTGGTTGAATTAGATGGTGATGTTAATGGTCACAAATTTTCTGT
CTCCGGTGAAGGTGAAGGTGATGCTACGTACGGTAAATTGACCTTAAAATTACTCTGTACTACTGGTAAA
TTGCCAGTTCCATGGCCAACCTTAGTCACTACTTTAGGTTATGGTGTTCAATGTTTTGCTAGATACCCAG
ATCATATGAAACAACATGACTTTTTCAAGTCTGCCATGCCAGAAGGTTATGTTCAAGAAAGAACTATTTT
TTTCAAAGATGACGGTAACTACAAGACCAGAGCTGAAGTCAAGTTTGAAGGTGATACCTTAGTTAATAGA
ATCGAATTAAAAGGTATTGATTTTAAAGAAGATGGTAACATTTTAGGTCACAAATTGGAATACAACTATA
ACTCTCACAATGTTTACATCACTGCTGACAAACAAAAGAATGGTATCAAAGCTAACTTCAAAATTAGACA
CAACATTGAAGATGGTGGTGTTCAATTAGCTGACCATTATCAACAAAATACTCCAATTGGTGATGGTCCA
GTCTTGTTACCAGACAACCATTACTTATCCTATCAATCTGCCTTATTCAAAGATCCAAACGAAAAGAGAG
ACCACATGGTCTTGTTAGAATTTTTGACTGCTGCTGGTATTACCGAGGGTATGAATGAATTGTACCTCGA
GATGGCGGACGAGGAGAAGCTGCCGCCCGGCTGGGAGAAGCGCATGAGCCGCAGCTCAGGCCGAGTGTAC
TACTTCAACCACATCACTAACGCCAGCCAGTGGGAGCGGCCCAGCGGCAACAGCAGCAGTGGTGGCAAAA
ACGGGCAGGGGGAGCCTGCCAGGGGTACCAGTGCTGGTGGTAGTGCTGGTGGTAGTGCTGGTGGTAGTGC
TGGTGGTAGTGCTGGTGGTTCCGGCAGTGCTGGTGGTAGTGCTGGTGGTAGTACCAGTGCTGGTGGTAGT
GCTGGTGGTAGTGCTGGTGGTAGTGCTGGTGGTAGTGCTGGTGGTTCCGGCAGTGCTGGTGGTAGTGCTG
GTGGTAGTACCAGTGCTGGTGGTAGTGCTGGTGGTAGTGCTGGTGGTAGTGCTGGTGGTAGTGCTGGTGG
TTCCGGCAGTGCTGGTGGTAGTGCTGGTGGTAGTACCAGTGCTGGTGGTAGTGCTGGTGGTAGTGCTGGT
GGTAGTGCTGGTGGTAGTGCTGGTGGTTCCGGACTCCTGATGACGCCATGCTACACGGCAAAGCTGTCAT
TCCAATTTCCGGGCGGCCGCATGGTGAGCAAGGGCGAGGAGCTGTTCACCGGGGTGGTGCCCATCCTGGT
CGAGCTGGACGGCGACGTAAACGGCCACAAGTTCAGCGTGTCCGGCGAGGGCGAGGGCGATGCCACCTAC
GGCAAGCTGACCCTGAAGTTCATCTGCACCACCGGCAAGCTGCCCGTGCCCTGGCCCACCCTCGTGACCA
CCCTGTCCTGGGGCGTGCAGTGCTTCGCCCGCTACCCCGACCACATGAAGCAGCACGACTTCTTCAAGTC
CGCCATGCCCGAAGGCTACGTCCAGGAGCGCACCATCTTCTTCAAGGACGACGGCAACTACAAGACCCGC
GCCGAGGTGAAGTTCGAGGGCGACACCCTGGTGAACCGCATCGAGCTGAAGGGCATCGACTTCAAGGAGG
ACGGCAACATCCTGGGGCACAAGCTGGAGTACAACTACATCAGCGGGAACGTCTATATCACCGCCGACAA
GCAGAAGAACGGCATCAAGGCCAACTTCAAGATCCGCCACAACATCGAGGACGGCGGCGTGCAGCTCGCC
GACCACTACCAGCAGAACACCCCCATCGGCGACGGCCCCGTGCTGCTGCCCGACAACCACTACCTGAGCA
CCCAGTCCGCCTTAAGCAAAGACCCCAACGAGAAGCGCGATCACATGGTCCTGCTGGAGTTCTTGACCGC
CGCCGGGATCACTCTCGGCATGGACGAGCTGTCTAGACCTAAGAAGAAGCGTAAGGTGTAAGGATCCGCC
CCTCTCCCTCCCCCCCCCCTAACGTTACTGGCCGAAGCCGCTTGGAATAAGGCCGGTGTGCGTTTGTCTA
TATGTTATTTTCCACCATATTGCCGTCTTTTGGCAATGTGAGGGCCCGGAAACCTGGCCCTGTCTTCTTG
ACGAGCATTCCTAGGGGTCTTTCCCCTCTCGCCAAAGGAATGCAAGGTCTGTTGAATGTCGTGAAGGAAG
CAGTTCCTCTGGAAGCTTCTTGAAGACAAACAACGTCTGTAGCGACCCTTTGCAGGCAGCGGAACCCCCC
ACCTGGCGACAGGTGCCTCTGCGGCCAAAAGCCACGTGTATAAGATACACCTGCAAAGGCGGCACAACCC
CAGTGCCACGTTGTGAGTTGGATAGTTGTGGAAAGAGTCAAATGGCTCTCCTCAAGCGTATTCAACAAGG
GGCTGAAGGATGCCCAGAAGGTACCCCATTGTATGGGATCTGATCTGGGGCCTCGGTACACATGCTTTAC
ATGTGTTTAGTCGAGGTTAAAAAAACGTCTAGGCCCCCCGAACCACGGGGACGTGGTTTTCCTTTGAAAA
ACACGATGATAATATGGCCACAACCATGGCCAAGCCTTTGTCTCAAGAAGAATCCACCCTCATTGAAAGA
GCAACGGCTACAATCAACAGCATCCCCATCTCTGAAGACTACAGCGTCGCCAGCGCAGCTCTCTCTAGCG
ACGGCCGCATCTTCACTGGTGTCAATGTATATCATTTTACTGGGGGACCTTGTGCAGAACTCGTGGTGCT
GGGCACTGCTGCTGCTGCGGCAGCTGGCAACCTGACTTGTATCGTCGCGATCGGAAATGAGAACAGGGGC
ATCTTGAGCCCCTGCGGACGGTGCCGACAGGTGCTTCTCGATCTGCATCCTGGGATCAAAGCCATAGTGA
AGGACAGTGATGGACAGCCGACGGCAGTTGGGATTCGTGAATTGCTGCCCTCTGGTTATGTGTGGGAGGG
CTAAGTCGAGCCTCTAGAGTTAACATCGAGGGATCAAGCTTATCGATGATCTAGAGCTCGCTGATCAGCC
TCGACTGTGCCTTCTAGTTGCCAGCCATCTGTTGTTTGCCCCTCCCCCGTGCCTTCCTTGACCCTGGAAG
GTGCCACTCCCACTGTCCTTTCCTAATAAAATGAGGAAATTGCATCGCATTGTCTGAGTAGGTGTCATTC
TATTCTGGGGGGTGGGGTGGGGCAGGACAGCAAGGGGGAGGATTGGGAAGACAATAGCAGGCATGCTGGG
GATGCGGTGGGCTCTATGGCTTCTGAGGCGGAAAGAACCTGCAGCCCAAGCTTGGCGTAATCATGGTCAT
AGCTGTTTCCTGTGTGAAATTGTTATCCGCTCACAATTCCACACAACATACGAGCCGGAAGCATAAAGTG
TAAAGCCTGGGGTGCCTAATGAGTGAGCTAACTCACATTAATTGCGTTGCGCTCACTGCCCGCTTTCCAG
TCGGGAAACCTGTCGTGCCAGCGGATCTTAAAAGTTTTGTTACTTTATAGAAGAAATTTTGAGTTTTTGT
TTTTTTTTAATAAATAAATAAACATAAATAAATTGTTTGTTGAATTTATTATTAGTATGTAAGTGTAAAT
ATAATAAAACTTAATATCTATTCAAATTAATAAATAAACCTCGATATACAGACCGATAAAACACATGCGT
CAATTTTACGCATGATTATCTTTAACGTACGTCACAATATGATTATCTTTCTAGGGTTAATCTAGTATAC
GCGTTTAATTAATCCAGCTTTTGTTCCCTTTAGTGAGGGTTAATTGCGCGCTTGGCGTAATCATGGTCAT
AGCTGTTTCCTGTGTGAAATTGTTATCCGCTCACAATTCCACACAACATACGAGCCGGAAGCATAAAGTG
TAAAGCCTGGGGTGCCTAATGAGTGAGCTAACTCACATTAATTGCGTTGCGCTCACTGCCCGCTTTCCAG
TCGGGAAACCTGTCGTGCCAGCTGCATTAATGAATCGGCCAACGCGCGGGGAGAGGCGGTTTGCGTATTG
GGCGCTCTTCCGCTTCCTCGCTCACTGACTCGCTGCGCTCGGTCGTTCGGCTGCGGCGAGCGGTATCAGC
TCACTCAAAGGCGGTAATACGGTTATCCACAGAATCAGGGGATAACGCAGGAAAGAACATGTGAGCAAAA
GGCCAGCAAAAGGCCAGGAACCGTAAAAAGGCCGCGTTGCTGGCGTTTTTCCATAGGCTCCGCCCCCCTG
ACGAGCATCACAAAAATCGACGCTCAAGTCAGAGGTGGCGAAACCCGACAGGACTATAAAGATACCAGGC
GTTTCCCCCTGGAAGCTCCCTCGTGCGCTCTCCTGTTCCGACCCTGCCGCTTACCGGATACCTGTCCGCC
TTTCTCCCTTCGGGAAGCGTGGCGCTTTCTCATAGCTCACGCTGTAGGTATCTCAGTTCGGTGTAGGTCG
TTCGCTCCAAGCTGGGCTGTGTGCACGAACCCCCCGTTCAGCCCGACCGCTGCGCCTTATCCGGTAACTA
TCGTCTTGAGTCCAACCCGGTAAGACACGACTTATCGCCACTGGCAGCAGCCACTGGTAACAGGATTAGC
AGAGCGAGGTATGTAGGCGGTGCTACAGAGTTCTTGAAGTGGTGGCCTAACTACGGCTACACTAGAAGAA
CAGTATTTGGTATCTGCGCTCTGCTGAAGCCAGTTACCTTCGGAAAAAGAGTTGGTAGCTCTTGATCCGG
CAAACAAACCACCGCTGGTAGCGGTGGTTTTTTTGTTTGCAAGCAGCAGATTACGCGCAGAAAAAAAGGA
TCTCAAGAAGATCCTTTGATCTTTTCTACGGGGTCTGACGCTCAGTGGAACGAAAACTCACGTTAAGGGA
TTTTGGTCATGAGATTATCAAAAAGGATCTTCACCTAGATCCTTTTAAATTAAAAATGAAGTTTTAAATC
AATCTAAAGTATATATGAGTAAACTTGGTCTGACAGTTACCAATGCTTAATCAGTGAGGCACCTATCTCA
GCGATCTGTCTATTTCGTTCATCCATAGTTGCCTGACTCCCCGTCGTGTAGATAACTACGATACGGGAGG
GCTTACCATCTGGCCCCAGTGCTGCAATGATACCGCGAGACCCACGCTCACCGGCTCCAGATTTATCAGC
AATAAACCAGCCAGCCGGAAGGGCCGAGCGCAGAAGTGGTCCTGCAACTTTATCCGCCTCCATCCAGTCT
ATTAATTGTTGCCGGGAAGCTAGAGTAAGTAGTTCGCCAGTTAATAGTTTGCGCAACGTTGTTGCCATTG
CTACAGGCATCGTGGTGTCACGCTCGTCGTTTGGTATGGCTTCATTCAGCTCCGGTTCCCAACGATCAAG
GCGAGTTACATGATCCCCCATGTTGTGCAAAAAAGCGGTTAGCTCCTTCGGTCCTCCGATCGTTGTCAGA
AGTAAGTTGGCCGCAGTGTTATCACTCATGGTTATGGCAGCACTGCATAATTCTCTTACTGTCATGCCAT
CCGTAAGATGCTTTTCTGTGACTGGTGAGTACTCAACCAAGTCATTCTGAGAATAGTGTATGCGGCGACC
GAGTTGCTCTTGCCCGGCGTCAATACGGGATAATACCGCGCCACATAGCAGAACTTTAAAAGTGCTCATC
ATTGGAAAACGTTCTTCGGGGCGAAAACTCTCAAGGATCTTACCGCTGTTGAGATCCAGTTCGATGTAAC
CCACTCGTGCACCCAACTGATCTTCAGCATCTTTTACTTTCACCAGCGTTTCTGGGTGAGCAAAAACAGG
AAGGCAAAATGCCGCAAAAAAGGGAATAAGGGCGACACGGAAATGTTGAATACTCATACTCTTCCTTTTT
CAATATTATTGAAGCATTTATCAGGGTTATTGTCTCATGAGCGGATACATATTTGAATGTATTTAGAAAA
ATAAACAAATAGGGGTTCCGCGCACATTTCCCCGAAAAGTGCCAC
Features (pLannotate 1.2.2; 26 found; start..end, strand, type, name):
     30..458     -  rep_origin     f1 ori (sequence partly withheld): f1 bacteriophage origin of replication; arrow indicates direction of (+) strand synthesis
    463..618     -  CDS            lacZα (fragment): LacZα fragment of β-galactosidase; lacZ fragment
    626..644     +  promoter       T7 promoter: promoter for bacteriophage T7 RNA polymerase
   1011..1390    +  enhancer       CMV enhancer: human cytomegalovirus immediate early enhancer
   1392..1672    +  promoter       chicken β-actin promoter: No description available
   1673..2689    +  intron         chimeric intron: chimera between introns from chicken β-actin and rabbit β-globin
   2687..2743    +  CDS            HBB (fragment): HBB_LEPEU - Experimental evidence at protein level: Swiss-Prot protein existence level 1. Involved in oxygen transport from the lung to the various peripheral tissues. From Lepus europaeus (European hare).
   2753..3463    +  CDS            YPet: yellow fluorescent protein optimized for FRET with CyPet (Nguyen and Daugherty, 2005)
   3470..3631    +  CDS            PIN1 (fragment): PIN1_HUMAN - Experimental evidence at protein level: Swiss-Prot protein existence level 1. Peptidyl-prolyl cis/trans isomerase (PPIase) that binds to and isomerizes specific phosphorylated Ser/Thr-Pro (pSer/Thr-Pro) motifs (PubMed:21497122, PubMed:23623683, PubMed:29686383). By inducing conformational changes in a subset of phosphorylated proteins, acts as a molecular switch in multiple cellular processes (PubMed:21497122, PubMed:22033920, PubMed:23623683). Displays a preference for acidic residues located N-terminally to the proline bond to be isomerized. Regulates mitosis presumably by inter
   4049..4759    +  CDS            Turquoise-GL: Turquoise-GL is a basic (constitutively fluorescent) cyan fluorescent protein published in 2010, derived from Aequorea victoria.
   4797..5383    +  misc_feature   IRES2: internal ribosome entry site (IRES) of the encephalomyocarditis virus (EMCV)
   5384..5782    +  CDS            BSD: blasticidin S deaminase; Aspergillus terreus BSD; confers resistance to blasticidin
   5853..6077    +  polyA_signal   bGH poly(A) signal: bovine growth hormone polyadenylation signal
   6081..6097    +  promoter       SV40 promoter (fragment): SV40 enhancer and early promoter
   6148..6164    -  protein_bind   lac operator: The lac repressor binds to the lac operator to inhibit transcription in E. coli. This inhibition can be relieved by adding lactose or isopropyl-β-D-thiogalactopyranoside (IPTG). lac repressor encoded by lacI
   6172..6202    -  promoter       lac promoter: promoter for the E. coli lac operon
   6217..6238    -  protein_bind   CAP binding site: CAP binding activates transcription in the presence of cAMP. E. coli catabolite activator protein
   6251..6290    -  CDS            lacI (fragment): lac repressor; lacI; The lac repressor binds to the lac operator to inhibit transcription in E. coli. This inhibition can be relieved by adding lactose or isopropyl-β-D-thiogalactopyranoside (IPTG).
   6575..6593    -  promoter       T3 promoter: promoter for bacteriophage T3 RNA polymerase
   6638..6654    -  protein_bind   lac operator: The lac repressor binds to the lac operator to inhibit transcription in E. coli. This inhibition can be relieved by adding lactose or isopropyl-β-D-thiogalactopyranoside (IPTG). lac repressor encoded by lacI
   6662..6692    -  promoter       lac promoter: promoter for the E. coli lac operon
   6707..6728    -  protein_bind   CAP binding site: CAP binding activates transcription in the presence of cAMP. E. coli catabolite activator protein
   6741..6833    -  CDS            lacI (fragment): lac repressor; lacI; The lac repressor binds to the lac operator to inhibit transcription in E. coli. This inhibition can be relieved by adding lactose or isopropyl-β-D-thiogalactopyranoside (IPTG).
   7016..7604    -  rep_origin     ori: high-copy-number ColE1/pMB1/pBR322/pUC origin of replication
   7775..8635    -  CDS            AmpR: β-lactamase; bla; confers resistance to ampicillin, carbenicillin, and related antibiotics
   8636..8740    -  promoter       AmpR promoter: bla
