[The description below was written by a language model from this plasmid's Addgene catalogue record and pLannotate feature annotations shown in this document.]
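Description:
pPBbsr2-EKARrEV-NLS is a mammalian expression plasmid of about 8.7 kb that encodes EKARrEV-NLS, a synthetic insert of roughly 2.1 kb, in the pPBbsr2 backbone. It is propagated in E. coli through a high-copy ColE1/pUC-type origin with ampicillin selection (AmpR under its own bla promoter). It also carries an f1 phage origin and cloning-vector remnants such as lacZα and lacI fragments, lac promoter/operator elements, and T7 and T3 promoters. The backbone name suggests a piggyBac transposon vector, but no transposon terminal repeats are annotated in the feature table, so the record does not confirm this.

Expression is driven by a CAG-type arrangement: the CMV enhancer, the chicken β-actin promoter and a chimeric β-actin/β-globin intron. The annotated open reading frame has YPet at the N-terminal end, then a fragment of human PIN1, which recognises phosphorylated Ser/Thr-Pro motifs. An unannotated stretch of about 400 bp follows, and Turquoise-GL sits at the C-terminal end. This layout fits a single-chain FRET biosensor in which the cyan and yellow proteins act as donor and acceptor, and the associated publication concerns ERK activation waves. The substrate peptide, the linker and the nuclear localisation signal implied by the name are not annotated. The depositor notes several ambiguous base calls in a highly repetitive region of EKARrEV but considers the plasmid functional.

Downstream, an EMCV IRES links blasticidin S deaminase to the same transcript, which ends at a bGH polyadenylation signal. Blasticidin-resistant mammalian cells should therefore also express the sensor.
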