Addgene plasmid #173855: pPBbsr2-EKARrEV-NLS
Purpose: Encoding EKARrEV-NLS.
Depositing lab: Michiyuki Matsuda. Depositing organization: Kyoto University, Graduate School of Biostudies. Publication: Redundant roles of EGFR ligands in the ERK activation waves during collective cell migration. Lin S, Hirayama D, Maryu G, Matsuda K, Hino N, Deguchi E, Aoki K, Iwamoto R, Terai K, Matsuda M. Life Sci Alliance. 2021 Oct 19;5(1). pii: 5/1/e202101206. doi: 10.26508/lsa.202101206. Print 2022 Jan. PubMed 34667080.
Backbone
  Vector backbone: pPBbsr2
  Backbone size w/o insert (bp): 6600
  Total vector size (bp): 8700
  Vector type: Mammalian Expression
  Selectable markers: Blasticidin
Growth in bacteria
  Bacterial resistance: Ampicillin, 100 μg/mL
  Growth temperature: 37°C
  Growth strain: DH5alpha
  Copy number: Unknown
Gene/Insert
  Gene/Insert name: EKARrEV-NLS
  Species: Synthetic
  Insert size (bp): 2100
Terms and licenses: Academic/Nonprofit Terms; Industry Terms: Not Available to Industry
Depositor comments: Please note there are several ambiguous bases in EKARrEV. This is a highly repetitive region. Depositor is not concerned and ensures this plasmid is functional.
How to cite: pPBbsr2-EKARrEV-NLS was a gift from Michiyuki Matsuda (Addgene plasmid # 173855 ; http://n2t.net/addgene:173855 ; RRID:Addgene_173855)
